>Addgene plasmid #78327 | hMYOD1-3xHA-IRES-hrGFP (#343) | addgene full sequence | sequence record 456542 | Addgene NGS Result
CCCGGCGGCGGAACTGCTACGAAGGCGCCTACTACAACGAGGCGCCCAGCGAACCCAGGCCCGGGAAGAG
TGCGGCGGTGTCGAGCCTAGACTGCCTGTCCAGCATCGTGGAGCGCATCTCCACCGAGAGCCCTGCGGCG
CCCGCCCTCCTGCTGGCGGACGTGCCTTCTGAGTCGCCTCCGCGCAGGCAAGAGGCTGCCGCCCCCAGCG
AGGGAGAGAGCAGCGGCGACCCCACCCAGTCACCGGACGCCGCCCCGCAGTGCCCTGCGGGTGCGAACCC
CAACCCGATATACCAGGTGCTCCTCGAGTACCCATATGACGTTCCAGACTACGCGTATCCGTACGACGTT
CCGGATTACGCTTACCCTTACGATGTACCTGACTACGCTTAATAGCAATTCCTCGACGACTGCATAGGGT
TACCCCCCTCTCCCTCCCCCCCCCCTAACGTTACTGGCCGAAGCCGCTTGGAATAAGGCCGGTGTGCGTT
TGTCTATATGTTATTTTCCACCATATTGCCGTCTTTTGGCAATGTGAGGGCCCGGAAACCTGGCCCTGTC
TTCTTGACGAGCATTCCTAGGGGTCTTTCCCCTCTCGCCAAAGGAATGCAAGGTCTGTTGAATGTCGTGA
AGGAAGCAGTTCCTCTGGAAGCTTCTTGAAGACAAACAACGTCTGTAGCGACCCTTTGCAGGCAGCGGAA
CCCCCCACCTGGCGACAGGTGCCTCTGCGGCCAAAAGCCACGTGTATAAGATACACCTGCAAAGGCGGCA
CAACCCCAGTGCCACGTTGTGAGTTGGATAGTTGTGGAAAGAGTCAAATGGCTCTCCTCAAGCGTATTCA
ACAAGGGGCTGAAGGATGCCCAGAAGGTACCCCATTGTATGGGATCTGATCTGGGGCCTCGGTGCACATG
CTTTACATGTGTTTAGTCGAGGTTAAAAAACGTCTAGGCCCCCCGAACCACGGGGACGTGGTTTTCCTTT
GAAAAACACGATGATAATGGCCACAACCATGGTGAGCAAGCAGATCCTGAAGAACACCGGCCTGCAGGAG
ATCATGAGCTTCAAGGTGAACCTGGAGGGCGTGGTGAACAACCACGTGTTCACCATGGAGGGCTGCGGCA
AGGGCAACATCCTGTTCGGCAACCAGCTGGTGCAGATCCGCGTGACCAAGGGCGCCCCCCTGCCCTTCGC
CTTCGACATCCTGAGCCCCGCCTTCCAGTACGGCAACCGCACCTTCACCAAGTACCCCGAGGACATCAGC
GACTTCTTCATCCAGAGCTTCCCCGCCGGCTTCGTGTACGAGCGCACCCTGCGCTACGAGGACGGCGGCC
TGGTGGAGATCCGCAGCGACATCAACCTGATCGAGGAGATGTTCGTGTACCGCGTGGAGTACAAGGGCCG
CAACTTCCCCAACGACGGCCCCGTGATGAAGAAGACCATCACCGGCCTGCAGCCCAGCTTCGAGGTGGTG
TACATGAACGACGGCGTGCTGGTGGGCCAGGTGATCCTGGTGTACCGCCTGAACAGCGGCAAGTTCTACA
GCTGCCACATGCGCACCCTGATGAAGAGCAAGGGCGTGGTGAAGGACTTCCCCGAGTACCACTTCATCCA
GCACCGCCTGGAGAAGACCTACGTGGAGGACGGCGGCTTCGTGGAGCAGCACGAGACCGCCATCGCCCAG
CTGACCAGCCTGGGCAAGCCCCTGGGCAGCCTGCACGAGTGGGTGTAATAGGGTACCAGGTAAGTGTACC
CAATTCGCCCTATAGTGAGTCGTATTACAATTCACTCGATCGCCCTTCCCAACAGTTGCGCAGCCTGAAT
GGCGAATGGAGATCCAATTTTTAAGTGTATAATGTGTTAAACTACTGATTCTAATTGTTTGTGTATTTTA
GATTCACAGTCCCAAGGCTCATTTCAGGCCCCTCAGTCCTCACAGTCTGTTCATGATCATAATCAGCCAT
ACCACATTTGTAGAGGTTTTACTTGCTTTAAAAAACCTCCCACACCTCCCCCTGAACCTGAAACATAAAA
TGAATGCAATTGTTGTTGTTAACTTGTTTATTGCAGCTTATAATGGTTACAAATAAAGCAATAGCATCAC
AAATTTCACAAATAAAGCATTTTTTTCACTGCATTCTAGTTGTGGTTTGTCCAAACTCATCAATGTATCT
TAACGCGTAAATTGTAAGCGTTAATATTTTGTTAAAATTCGCGTTAAATTTTTGTTAAATCAGCTCATTT
TTTAACCAATAGGCCGAAATCGGCAAAATCCCTTATAAATCAAAAGAATAGACCGAGATAGGGT
[37 nt withheld, positions 2305-2341]
AAAGAACGTGGACTCCAACGTCAAAGG
[49 nt withheld, positions 2369-2417]
T
[91 nt withheld, positions 2419-2509]
G
[124 nt withheld, positions 2511-2634]
CAGGTGGCACTTTTCGGGGAAATGTGCGCGGAACCCCTATTTGTTTATTTTTCTAAATACATTCAAATAT
GTATCCGCTCATGAGACAATAACCCTGATAAATGCTTCAATAATATTGAAAAAGGAAGAATCCTGAGGCC
GGGCCATAACTTCGTATAATGTATGCTATACGAAGTTATCCATGGGCCCCCCCTCGACATGAGTAAACTT
GGTCTGACAGTTACCAATGCTTAATCAGTGAGGCACCTATCTCAGCGATCTGTCTATTTCGTTCATCCAT
AGTTGCCTGACTCCCCGTCGTGTAGATAACTACGATACGGGAGGGCTTACCATCTGGCCCCAGTGCTGCA
ATGATACCGCGAGACCCACGCTCACCGGCTCCAGATTTATCAGCAATAAACCAGCCAGCCGGAAGGGCCG
AGCGCAGAAGTGGTCCTGCAACTTTATCCGCCTCCATCCAGTCTATTAATTGTTGCCGGGAAGCTAGAGT
AAGTAGTTCGCCAGTTAATAGTTTGCGCAACGTTGTTGCCATTGCTACAGGCATCGTGGTGTCACGCTCG
TCGTTTGGTATGGCTTCATTCAGCTCCGGTTCCCAACGATCAAGGCGAGTTACATGATCCCCCATGTTGT
GCAAAAAAGCGGTTAGCTCCTTCGGTCCTCCGATCGTTGTCAGAAGTAAGTTGGCCGCAGTGTTATCACT
CATGGTTATGGCAGCACTGCATAATTCTCTTACTGTCATGCCATCCGTAAGATGCTTTTCTGTGACTGGT
GAGTACTCAACCAAGTCATTCTGAGAATAGTGTATGCGGCGACCGAGTTGCTCTTGCCCGGCGTCAATAC
GGGATAATACCGCGCCACATAGCAGAACTTTAAAAGTGCTCATCATTGGAAAACGTTCTTCGGGGCGAAA
ACTCTCAAGGATCTTACCGCTGTTGAGATCCAGTTCGATGTAACCCACTCGTGCACCCAACTGATCTTCA
GCATCTTTTACTTTCACCAGCGTTTCTGGGTGAGCAAAAACAGGAAGGCAAAATGCCGCAAAAAAGGGAA
TAAGGGCGACACGGAAATGTTGAATACTCATACTCTTCCTCAGGTTACTCATATATACTTTAGATTGATT
TAAAACTTCATTTTTAATTTAAAAGGATCTAGGTGAAGATCCTTTTTGATAATCTCATGACCAAAATCCC
TTAACGTGAGTTTTCGTTCCACTGAGCGTCAGACCCCGTAGAAAAGATCAAAGGATCTTCTTGAGATCCT
TTTTTTCTGCGCGTAATCTGCTGCTTGCAAACAAAAAAACCACCGCTACCAGCGGTGGTTTGTTTGCCGG
ATCAAGAGCTACCAACTCTTTTTCCGAAGGTAACTGGCTTCAGCAGAGCGCAGATACCAAATACTGTTCT
TCTAGTGTAGCCGTAGTTAGGCCACCACTTCAAGAACTCTGTAGCACCGCCTACATACCTCGCTCTGCTA
ATCCTGTTACCAGTGGCTGCTGCCAGTGGCGATAAGTCGTGTCTTACCGGGTTGGACTCAAGACGATAGT
TACCGGATAAGGCGCAGCGGTCGGGCTGAACGGGGGGTTCGTGCACACAGCCCAGCTTGGAGCGAACGAC
CTACACCGAACTGAGATACCTACAGCGTGAGCTATGAGAAAGCGCCACGCTTCCCGAAGGGAGAAAGGCG
GACAGGTATCCGGTAAGCGGCAGGGTCGGAACAGGAGAGCGCACGAGGGAGCTTCCAGGGGGAAACGCCT
GGTATCTTTATAGTCCTGTCGGGTTTCGCCACCTCTGACTTGAGCGTCGATTTTTGTGATGCTCGTCAGG
GGGGCGGAGCCTATGGAAAAACGCCAGCAACGCGGCCTTTTTACGGTTCCTGGCCTTTTGCTGGCCTTTT
GCTCACATGTTCTTTCCTGCGTTATCCCCTGATTCTGTGGATAACCGTATTACCGCCATGCATTAGTTAT
TAATAGTAATCAATTACGGGGTCATTAGTTCATAGCCCATATATGGAGTTCCGCGTTACATAACTTACGG
TAAATGGCCCGCCTGGCTGACCGCCCAACGACCCCCGCCCATTGACGTCAATAATGACGTATGTTCCCAT
AGTAACGCCAATAGGGACTTTCCATTGACGTCAATGGGTGGAGTATTTACGGTAAACTGCCCACTTGGCA
GTACATCAAGTGTATCATATGCCAAGTACGCCCCCTATTGACGTCAATGACGGTAAATGGCCCGCCTGGC
ATTATGCCCAGTACATGACCTTATGGGACTTTCCTACTTGGCAGTACATCTACGTATTAGTCATCGCTAT
TACCATGGTGATGCGGTTTTGGCAGTACATCAATGGGCGTGGATAGCGGTTTGACTCACGGGGATTTCCA
AGTCTCCACCCCATTGACGTCAATGGGAGTTTGTTTTGGCACCAAAATCAACGGGACTTTCCAAAATGTC
GTAACAACTCCGCCCCATTGACGCAAATGGGCGGTAGGCGTGTACGGTGGGAGGTCTATATAAGCAGAGC
TGGTTTAGTGAACCGTCAGATCCGCTAGCGATTACGCCAAGCTCGAAATTAACCCTCACTAAAGGGAACA
AAAGCTGGAGCTCCACCGCGGTGGCGGCCGCCACCATGGAGCTACTGTCGCCACCGCTCCGCGACGTAGA
CCTGACGGCCCCCGACGGCTCTCTCTGCTCCTTTGCCACAACGGACGACTTCTATGACGACCCGTGTTTC
GACTCCCCGGACCTGCGCTTCTTCGAAGACCTGGACCCGCGCCTGATGCACGTGGGCGCGCTCCTGAAAC
CCGAAGAGCACTCGCACTTCCCCGCGGCGGTGCACCCGGCCCCGGGCGCACGTGAGGACGAGCATGTGCG
CGCGCCCAGCGGGCACCACCAGGCGGGCCGCTGCCTACTGTGGGCCTGCAAGGCGTGCAAGCGCAAGACC
ACCAACGCCGACCGCCGCAAGGCCGCCACCATGCGCGAGCGGCGCCGCCTGAGCAAAGTAAATGAGGCCT
TTGAGACACTCAAGCGCTGCACGTCGAGCAATCCAAACCAGCGGTTGCCCAAGGTGGAGATCCTGCGCAA
CGCCATCCGCTATATCGAGGGCCTGCAGGCTCTGCTGCGCGACCAGGACGCCGCGCCCCCTGGCGCCGCA
GCCGCCTTCTATGCGCCGGGCCCGCTGCCCCCGGGCCGCGGCGGCGAGCACTACAGCGGCGACTCCGACG
CGTCCAGCCCGCGCTCCAACTGCTCCGACGGCATGATGGACTACAGCGGCCCCCCGAGCGGCG
Features (pLannotate 1.2.2; 18 found; start..end, strand, type, name):
    312..334     +  CDS            3xHA (fragment): three tandem HA epitope tags
    425..997     +  misc_feature   IRES: internal ribosome entry site (IRES) of the encephalomyocarditis virus (EMCV)
   1009..1728    +  CDS            hrGFP: humanized Renilla green fluorescent protein mammalian codon-optimized
   1759..1777    -  promoter       T7 promoter: promoter for bacteriophage T7 RNA polymerase
   1787..1826    +  CDS            lacZα (fragment): LacZα fragment of β-galactosidase; lacZ fragment
   1836..1891    +  intron         small t intron (fragment): SV40 (simian virus 40) small t antigen intron
   1891..2028    +  CDS            large T antigen (fragment): large T antigen from SV40 (simian virus 40)
   2051..2172    +  polyA_signal   SV40 poly(A) signal: SV40 polyadenylation signal
   2206..2634    -  rep_origin     f1 ori (sequence partly withheld): f1 bacteriophage origin of replication; arrow indicates direction of (+) strand synthesis
   2661..2763    +  promoter       AmpR promoter: bla
   2780..2813    -  protein_bind   loxP: Cre-mediated recombination occurs in the 8-bp core sequence (GCATACAT). Cre recombinase
   2855..3715    -  CDS            AmpR: β-lactamase; bla; confers resistance to ampicillin, carbenicillin, and related antibiotics
   3885..4473    +  rep_origin     ori: high-copy-number ColE1/pMB1/pBR322/pUC origin of replication
   4648..4951    +  enhancer       CMV enhancer: human cytomegalovirus immediate early enhancer
   4952..5155    +  promoter       CMV promoter: human cytomegalovirus (CMV) immediate early promoter
   5201..5219    +  promoter       T3 promoter: promoter for bacteriophage T3 RNA polymerase
   5232..5255    +  misc_feature   MCS (fragment): pBluescript multiple cloning site
   5260..302     +  CDS            MYOD1 (across the origin): MYOD1_HUMAN - Also known as BHLHC1, MYF3, MYOD. Experimental evidence at protein level: Swiss-Prot protein existence level 1. Acts as a transcriptional activator that promotes transcription of muscle-specific target genes and plays a role in muscle differentiation. Together with MYF5 and MYOG, co-occupies muscle-specific gene promoter core region during myogenesis. Induces fibroblasts to differentiate into myoblasts. Interacts with and is inhibited by the twist protein. This interaction probably involves the basic domains of both proteins (By similarity). From Homo sapiens (Human).
