[The description below was written by a language model from this plasmid's Addgene catalogue record and pLannotate feature annotations shown in this document.]
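Description:
hMYOD1-3xHA-IRES-hrGFP (#343) is a mammalian expression plasmid of about 5.9 kb built on Agilent's pIRES-2a-hrGFP backbone for overexpressing human MYOD1 (myogenic differentiation 1). It is maintained in E. coli as a high-copy plasmid through a ColE1/pUC-type origin and selected with ampicillin via the β-lactamase gene. An f1 origin is also present, and a single loxP site lies between the annotated AmpR promoter and the AmpR coding sequence. No mammalian selection marker appears in the record.

The payload is a single bicistronic transcription unit. The human cytomegalovirus immediate-early enhancer and promoter drive the MYOD1 open reading frame, which was cloned between NotI and XhoI sites, both retained, so that it reads into the backbone-encoded C-terminal triple HA epitope tag. The feature table annotates only a short fragment of the 3xHA element directly after the MYOD1 coding sequence, which spans the numbering origin of the circular sequence. Downstream, an EMCV internal ribosome entry site allows cap-independent translation of humanized Renilla GFP (hrGFP) from the same mRNA, so green fluorescence marks cells expressing the transgene without GFP being fused to MYOD1. SV40 small t intron and large T fragments and the SV40 polyadenylation signal follow the reporter to terminate and process the transcript. T3 and T7 promoters flank the cassette.

MYOD1 is a bHLH transcriptional activator of muscle-specific genes that can drive fibroblasts toward a myoblast fate. The plasmid therefore suits transfection-based overexpression studies in which transfected cells are identified by hrGFP and the protein is detected through its HA tag.
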