Addgene plasmid #78327: hMYOD1-3xHA-IRES-hrGFP (#343)
Purpose: Overexpression of human MYOD1 ORF with a 3xHA C-terminal tag and an IRES-hrGFP reporter
Depositing lab: Matthew Alexander & Louis Kunkel. Depositing organization: Boston Children's Hospital.
Backbone
  Vector backbone: pIRES-2a-hrGFP
  Backbone manufacturer: Agilent Technologies
  Backbone size w/o insert (bp): 5000
  Total vector size (bp): 6000
  Vector type: Mammalian Expression
Growth in bacteria
  Bacterial resistance: Ampicillin, 100 μg/mL
  Growth temperature: 37°C
  Growth strain: DH5alpha
  Copy number: High Copy
Gene/Insert
  Gene/Insert name: MYOD1 (alt name: Myogenic Differentiation 1)
  Species: H. sapiens (human)
  Insert size (bp): 1000
  GenBank ID: NM_002478.4
  Entrez Gene: MYOD1 (a.k.a. CMYP17, MYF3, MYOD, MYODRIF, PUM, bHLHc1)
  Promoter: CMV
  Tag / fusion protein: 3x HA tag (C terminal on backbone); IRES-hrGFP (C terminal on backbone)
  Cloning method: Restriction Enzyme; 5′ cloning site Not1 (not destroyed); 3′ cloning site Xho1 (not destroyed)
  Sequencing primers: 5′ AATTAACCCTCACTAAAGGG; 3′ CTATTAAGCGTAGTCAGGTACATC
Terms and licenses: Academic/Nonprofit Terms; Industry Terms: Not Available to Industry
Depositor comments: Please contact Dr. Alexander if you have any questions.
How to cite: hMYOD1-3xHA-IRES-hrGFP (#343) was a gift from Matthew Alexander & Louis Kunkel (Addgene plasmid # 78327 ; http://n2t.net/addgene:78327 ; RRID:Addgene_78327)
