>Addgene plasmid #78327 | hMYOD1-3xHA-IRES-hrGFP (#343) | addgene partial sequence | sequence record 152144 | CMV-F 5'-CGCAAATGGGCGGTAGGCGTG-3'
ACCGTCAGATCCGCTAGCGATTACGCCAAGCTCGAAATTAACCCTCACTAAAGGGAACAAAAGCTGGAGC
TCCACCGCGGTGGCGGCCGCCACCATGGAGCTACTGTCGCCACCGCTCCGCGACGTAGACCTGACGGCCC
CCGACGGCTCTCTCTGCTCCTTTGCCACAACGGACGACTTCTATGACGACCCGTGTTTCGACTCCCCGGA
CCTGCGCTTCTTCGAAGACCTGGACCCGCGCCTGATGCACGTGGGCGCGCTCCTGAAACCCGAAGAGCAC
TCGCACTTCCCCGCGGCGGTGCACCCGGCCCCGGGCGCACGTGAGGACGAGCATGTGCGCGCGCCCAGCG
GGCACCACCAGGCGGGCCGCTGCCTACTGTGGGCCTGCAAGGCGTGCAAGCGCAAGACCACCAACGCCGA
CCGCCGCAAGGCCGCCACCATGCGCGAGCGGCGCCGCCTGAGCAAAGTAAATGAGGCCTTTGAGACACTC
AAGCGCTGCACGTCGAGCAATCCAAACCAGCGGTTGCCCAAGGTGGAGATCCTGCGCAACGCCATCCGCT
ATATCGAGGGCCTGCAGGCTCTGCTGCGCGACCAGGACGCCGCGCCCCCTGGCGCCGCAGCCGCCTTCTA
TGCGCCGGGCCCGCTGCCCCCGGGCCGCGGCGGCGAGCACTACAGCGGCGACTCCGACGCGTCCAGCCCG
CGCTCCAACTGCTCCGACGGCATGATGGACTACAGCGGCCCCCCGAGCGGCGCCCGGCGGCGGAACTGCT
ACGAAGGCGCCTACTACAACGAGGCGCCCAGCGAACCCAGGCCCGGGAAGAGTGCGGCGGTGTCGAGCCT
AGACTGCCTGTCCAGCATCGTGGAGCGCATCTCCACCGAGAGCCCTGCGGCGCCCGCCCTCCTGCTGGCG
GACGTGCCTTCTGAGTCGCCTCCGCGCA
