>Addgene plasmid #78327 | hMYOD1-3xHA-IRES-hrGFP (#343) | addgene partial sequence | sequence record 152145 | IRES-R 5'-CCTCACATTGCCAAAAGACG-3'
ACGCACACCGGCCTTATTCCAAGCGGCTTCGGCCAGTAACGTTAGGGGGGGGGGAGGGAGAGGGGGGTAA
CCCTATGCAGTCGTCGAGGAATTGCTATTAAGCGTAGTCAGGTACATCGTAAGGGTAAGCGTAATCCGGA
ACGTCGTACGGATACGCGTAGTCTGGAACGTCATATGGGTACTCGAGGAGCACCTGGTATATCGGGTTGG
GGTTCGCACCCGCAGGGCACTGCGGGGCGGCGTCCGGTGACTGGGTGGGGTCGCCGCTGCTCTCTCCCTC
GCTGGGGGCGGCAGCCTCTTGCCTGCGCGGAGGCGACTCAGAAGGCACGTCCGCCAGCAGGAGGGCGGGC
GCCGCAGGGCTCTCGGTGGAGATGCGCTCCACGATGCTGGACAGGCAGTCTAGGCTCGACACCGCCGCAC
TCTTCCCGGGCCTGGGTTCGCTGGGCGCCTCGTTGTAGTAGGCGCCTTCGTAGCAGTTCCGCCGCCGGGC
GCCGCTCGGGGGGCCGCTGTAGTCCATCATGCCGTCGGAGCAGTTGGAGCGCGGGCTGGACGCGTCGGAG
TCGCCGCTGTAGTGCTCGCCGCCGCGGCCCGGGGGCAGCGGGCCCGGCGCATAGAAGGCGGCTGCGGCGC
CAGGGGGCGCGGCGTCCTGGTCGCGCAGCAGAGCCTGCAGGCCCTCGATATAGCGGATGGCGTTGCGCAG
GATCTCCACCTTGGGCAACCGCTGGTTTGGATTGCTCGACGTGCAGCGCTTGAGTGTCTCAAAGGCCTCA
TTTACTTTGCTCAGGCGGCGCCGCTCGCGCATGGTGGCGGCCTTGCGGCGGTCGGCGTTGGTGGTCTTGC
GCTTGCAC
