>Addgene plasmid #78327 | hMYOD1-3xHA-IRES-hrGFP (#343) | depositor partial sequence | sequence record 152146 | Partial sequence of insert
GGGSKYYSCYTCCTCKGACTACGCGGTGGCGGCCGCCACCATGGAGCTACTGTCGCCACCGCTCCGCGAC
GTAGACCTGACGGCCCCCGACGGCTCTCTCTGCTCCTTTGCCACAACGGACGACTTCTATGACGACCCGT
GTTTCGACTCCCCGGACCTGCGCTTCTTCGAAGACCTGGACCCGCGCCTGATGCACGTGGGCGCGCTCCT
GAAACCCGAAGAGCACTCGCACTTCCCCGCGGCGGTGCACCCGGCCCCGGGCGCACGTGAGGACGAGCAT
GTGCGCGCGCCCAGCGGGCACCACCAGGCGGGCCGCTGCCTACTGTGGGCCTGCAAGGCGTGCAAGCGCA
AGACCACCAACGCCGACCGCCGCAAGGCCGCCACCATGCGCGAGCGGCGCCGCCTGAGCAAAGTAAATGA
GGCCTTTGAGACACTCAAGCGCTGCACGTCGAGCAATCCAAACCAGCGGTTGCCCAAGGTGGAGATCCTG
CGCAACGCCATCCGCTATATCGAGGGCCTGCAGGCTCTGCTGCGCGACCAGGACGCCGCGCCCCCTGGCG
CCGCAGCCGCCTTCTATGCGCCGGGCCCGCTGCCCCCGGGCCGCGGCGGCGAGCACTACAGCGGCGACTC
CGACGCGTCCAGCCCGCGCTCCAACTGCTCCGACGGCATGATGGACTACAGCGGCCCCCCGAGCGGCGCC
CGGCGGCGGAACTGCTACGAAGGCGCCTACTACAACGAGGCGCCCAGCGAACCCAGGCCCGGGAAGAGTG
CGGCGGTGTCGAGCCTAGACTGCCTGTCCAGCATCGTGGAGCGCATCTCCACCGAGAGCCCTGCGGCGCC
CGCCCTCCTGCTGGCGGACGTGCCTTCTGAGTCGCCTCCGCGCAGGCAAGAGGCTGCCGCCCCCAGCGAG
GGAGAGAGCAGCGGCGACCCCACCCAGTCACCGGACGCCGCCCCGCAGTGCCCTGCGGGTGCGAACCCCA
ACCCGATATACCAGGTGCTCCTCGAGTACCCATATGACGTTCCAGACTACGCGTATCCGTACGACGTTCC
GGATTACGCTTACCCTTACGATGTACCTGACTACGCTTAATAGCAATTCCTCGACGACTGCATTAGACTT
ATCCGCCCATTTTTTCGC
